>Addgene plasmid #17997 | CMV-HA-hTAF1 | addgene full sequence | sequence record 210242 | Addgene NGS Result
TCGACCGCCAATTCAATATGGCGTATATGGACTCATGCCAATTCAATATGGTGGATCTGGACCTGTGCCA
ATTCAATATGGCGTATATGGACTCGTGCCAATTCAATATGGTGGATCTGGACCCCAGCCAATTCAATATG
GCGGACTTGGCACCATGCCAATTCAATATGGCGGACCTGGCACTGTGCCAACTGGGGAGGGGTCTACTTG
GCACGGTGCCAAGTTTGAGGAGGGGTCTTGGCCCTGTGCCAAGTCCGCCATATTGAATTGGCATGGTGCC
AATAATGGCGGCCATATTGGCTATATGCCAGGATCAATATATAGGCAATATCCAATATGGCCCTATGCCA
ATATGGCTATTGGCCAGGTTCAATACTATGTATTGGCCCTATGCCATATAGTATTCCATATATGGGTTTT
CCTATTGACGTAGATAGCCCCTCCCAATGGGCGGTCCCATATACCATATATGGGGCTTCCTAATACCGCC
CATAGCCACTCCCCCATTGACGTCAATGGTCTCTATATATGGTCTTTCCTATTGACGTCATATGGGCGGT
CCTATTGACGTATATGGCGCCTCCCCCATTGACGTCAATTACGGTAAATGGCCCGCCTGGCTCAATGCCC
ATTGACGTCAATAGGACCACCCACCATTGACGTCAATGGGATGGCTCATTGCCCATTCATATCCGTTCTC
ACGCCCCCTATTGACGTCAATGACGGTAAATGGCCCACTTGGCAGTACATCAATATCTATTAATAGTAAC
TTGGCAAGTACATTACTATTGGAAGTACGCCAGGGTACATTGGCAGTACTCCCATTGACGTCAATGGCGG
TAAATGGCCCGCGATGGCTGCCAAGTACATCCCCATTGACGTCAATGGGGAGGGGCAATGACGCAAATGG
GCGTTCCATTGACGTAAATGGGCGGTAGGCGTGCCTAATGGGAGGTCTATATAAGCAATGCTCGTTTAGG
GAACCGCCATTCTGCCTGGGGACGTCGGAGCAAGCTTGATTTAGGTGACACTATAGAATACAAGCTACTT
GTTCTTTTTGCAGGATCCATGGGCTACCCCTACGACGTGCCCGACTACGCCATCGAAGGCCGCCATATGG
GACCCGGCTGCGATTTGCTGCTGCGGACAGCAGCTACCATCACTGCTGCCGCCATCATGTCAGACACGGA
CAGCGACGAAGATTCCGCTGGAGGCGGCCCATTTTCTTTAGCGGGTTTCCTTTTCGGCAACATCAATGGA
GCCGGGCAGCTGGAGGGGGAAAGCGTCTTGGATGATGAATGTAAGAAGCACTTGGCAGGCTTGGGGGCTT
TGGGGCTGGGCAGCCTGATCACTGAACTCACGGCAAATGAAGAATTGACCGGGACTGACGGTGCCTTGGT
AAATGATGAAGGGTGGGTTAGGAGTACAGAAGATGCTGTGGACTATTCAGACATCAATGAGGTGGCAGAA
GATGAAAGCCGAAGATACCAGCAGACGATGGGGAGCTTGCAGCCCCTTTGCCACTCAGATTATGATGAAG
ATGACTATGATGCTGATTGTGAAGACATTGATTGCAAGTTGATGCCTCCTCCACCTCCACCCCCGGGACC
AATGAAGAAGGATAAGGACCAGGATTCTATTACTGGTGTGTCTGAAAATGGAGAAGGCATCATCTTGCCC
TCCATCATTGCCCCTTCCTCTTTGGCCTCAGAGAAAGTGGACTTCAGTAGTTCCTCTGACTCAGAATCTG
AGATGGGACCTCAGGAAGCAACACAGGCAGAATCTGAAGATGGAAAGCTGACCCTTCCATTGGCTGGGAT
TATGCAGCATGATGCCACCAAGCTGTTGCCAAGTGTCACAGAACTTTTTCCAGAATTTCGACCTGGAAAG
GTGTTACGTTTTCTACGTCTTTTTGGACCAGGGAAGAATGTCCCATCTGTTTGGCGGAGTGCTCGGAGAA
AGAGGAAGAAGAAGCACCGTGAGCTGATACAGGAAGAGCAGATCCAGGAGGTGGAGTGCTCAGTAGAATC
AGAAGTCAGCCAGAAGTCTTTGTGGAACTACGACTACGCTCCACCACCACCTCCAGAGCAGTGTCTCTCT
GATGATGAAATCACGATGATGGCTCCTGTGGAGTCCAAATTTTCCCAATCAACTGGAGATATAGATAAAG
TGACAGATACCAAACCAAGAGTGGCTGAGTGGCGTTATGGGCCTGCCCGACTGTGGTATGATATGCTGGG
TGTCCCTGAAGATGGCAGTGGGTTTGACTATGGCTTCAAACTGAGAAAGACAGAACATGAACCTGTGATA
AAATCTAGAATGATAGAGGAATTTAGGAAACTTGAGGAAAACAATGGCACTGATCTTCTGGCTGATGAAA
ACTTCCTGATGGTGACACAGCTGCATTGGGAGGATGATATCATCTGGGATGGGGAGGATGTCAAACACAA
AGGGACAAAACCTCAGCGTGCAAGCCTGGCAGGCTGGCTTCCTTCTAGCATGACTAGGAATGCGATGGCT
TACAATGTTCAGCAAGGTTTTGCAGCCACTCTTGATGATGACAAACCTTGGTACTCCATTTTTCCCATTG
ACAATGAGGATCTGGTATATGGACGCTGGGAGGACAATATCATTTGGGATGCTCAGGCCATGCCCCGGCT
GTTGGAACCTCCTGTTTTGACACTTGATCCCAATGATGAGAACCTCATTTTGGAAATTCCTGATGAGAAG
GAAGAGGCCACCTCTAACTCCCCCTCCAAGGAGAGTAAGAAGGAATCATCTCTGAAGAAGAGTCGAATTC
TCTTAGGGAAAACAGGAGTCATCAAGGAGGAACCACAGCAGAACATGTCTCAGCCAGAAGTGAAAGATCC
ATGGAATCTCTCCAATGATGAGTATTATTATCCCAAGCAACAGGGTCTTCGAGGCACCTTTGGAGGGAAT
ATTATCCAGCATTCAATTCCTGCTGTGGAATTACGGCAGCCCTTCTTTCCCACCCACATGGGGCCCATCA
AACTCCGGCAGTTCCATCGCCCACCTCTGAAAAAGTACTCATTTGGTGCACTTTCTCAGCCAGGTCCCCA
CTCAGTCCAACCTTTGCTAAAGCACATCAAAAAAAAGGCCAAGATGAGAGAACAAGAGAGGCAAGCTTCA
GGTGGTGGAGAGATGTTTTTTATGCGCACACCTCAGGACCTCACAGGCAAAGATGGTGATCTTATTCTTG
CAGAATATAGTGAGGAAAATGGACCCTTAATGATGCAGGTTGGCATGGCAACCAAGATAAAGAACTATTA
TAAACGGAAACCTGGAAAAGATCCTGGAGCACCAGATTGTAAATATGGGGAAACTGTTTACTGCCATACA
TCTCCTTTCCTGGGTTCTCTCCATCCTGGCCAATTGCTGCAAGCATTTGAGAACAACCTTTTTCGTGCTC
CAATTTATCTTCATAAGATGCCAGAAACTGATTTCTTGATCATTCGGACAAGACAGGGTTACTATATTCG
GGAATTAGTGGATATTTTTGTGGTTGGCCAGCAGTGTCCCTTGTTTGAAGTTCCTGGGCCTAACTCCAAA
AGGGCCAATACGCATATTCGAGACTTTCTACAGGTTTTTATTTACCGCCTTTTCTGGAAAAGTAAAGATC
GGCCACGGAGGATACGAATGGAAGATATAAAAAAAGCCTTTCCTTCCCATTCAGAAAGCAGCATCCGGAA
GAGGCTAAAGCTCTGCGCTGACTTCAAACGCACAGGGATGGACTCAAACTGGTGGGTGCTTAAGTCTGAT
TTTCGTTTACCAACGGAAGAAGAGATCAGAGCTATGGTGTCACCAGAGCAGTGCTGTGCTTATTATAGCA
TGATAGCTGCAGAGCAACGACTGAAGGATGCTGGCTATGGTGAGAAATCCTTTTTTGCTCCAGAAGAAGA
AAATGAGGAAGATTTCCAGATGAAGATTGATGATGAAGTTCGCACTGCCCCTTGGAACACCACAAGGGCC
TTCATTGCTGCCATGAAGGGCAAGTGTCTGCTAGAGGTGACTGGGGTGGCAGATCCCACGGGGTGTGGTG
AAGGATTCTCCTATGTGAAGATTCCAAACAAACCAACACAGCAGAAGGATGATAAAGAACCGCAGCCAGT
GAAGAAGACAGTGACAGGAACAGATGCAGACCTTCGTCGCCTTTCCCTGAAAAATGCCAAGCAACTTCTA
CGTAAATTTGGTGTGCCTGAGGAAGAGATTAAAAAGTTGTCCCGCTGGGAAGTGATTGATGTGGTGCGCA
CAATGTCAACAGAACAGGCTCGTTCTGGAGAGGGGCCCATGAGTAAATTTGCCCGTGGATCAAGGTTTTC
TGTGGCTGAGCATCAAGAGCGTTACAAAGAGGAATGTCAGCGCATCTTTGACCTACAGAACAAGGTTCTG
TCATCAACTGAAGTCTTATCAACTGACACAGACAGCAGCTCAGCTGAAGATAGTGACTTTGAAGAAATGG
GAAAGAACATTGAGAACATGTTGCAGAACAAGAAAACCAGCTCTCAGCTTTCACGTGAACGGGAGGAACA
GGAGCGGAAGGAACTACAGCGAATGCTACTGGCAGCAGGCTCAGCAGCATCCGGAAACAATCACAGAGAT
GATGACACAGCTTCCGTGACTAGCCTTAACTCTTCTGCCACTGGACGCTGTCTCAAGATTTATCGCACGT
TTCGAGATGAAGAGGGGAAAGAGTATGTTCGCTGTGAGACAGTCCGAAAACCAGCTGTCATTGATGCCTA
TGTGCGCATACGGACTACAAAAGATGAGGAATTCATTCGAAAATTTGCCCTTTTTGATGAACAACATCGG
GAAGAGATGCGAAAAGAACGGCGGAGGATTCAAGAGCAACTGAGGCGGCTTAAGAGGAACCAGGAAAAGG
AGAAGCTTAAGGGTCCTCCTGAGAAGAAGCCCAAGAAAATGAAGGAGCGTCCTGACCTAAAACTGAAATG
TGGGGCATGTGGTGCCATTGGACACATGAGGACTAACAAATTCTGCCCCCTCTATTATCAAACAAATGCG
CCACCTTCCAACCCTGTTGCCATGACAGAAGAACAGGAGGAGGAGTTGGAAAAGACAGTCATTCATAATG
ATAATGAAGAACTTATCAAGGTTGAAGGGACCAAAATTGTCTTGGGGAAACAGCTAATTGAGAGTGCGGA
TGAGGTTCGCAGAAAATCTCTGGTTCTCAAGTTTCCTAAACAGCAGCTTCCTCCAAAGAAGAAACGGCGA
GTTGGAACCACTGTTCACTGTGACTATTTGAATAGACCTCATAAGTCCATCCACCGGCGCCGCACAGACC
CTATGGTGACGCTGTCGTCCATCTTGGAGTCTATCATCAATGACATGAGAGATCTTCCAAATACATACCC
TTTCCACACTCCAGTCAATGCAAAGGTTGTAAAGGACTACTACAAAATCATCACTCGGCCAATGGACCTA
CAAACACTCCGCGAAAACGTGCGTAAACGCCTCTACCCATCTCGGGAAGAGTTCAGAGAGCATCTGGAGC
TAATTGTGAAAAATAGTGCAACCTACAATGGGCCAAAACACTCATTGACTCAGATCTCTCAATCCATGCT
GGATCTCTGTGATGAAAAACTCAAAGAGAAAGAAGACAAATTAGCTCGCTTAGAGAAAGCTATCAACCCC
TTGCTGGATGATGATGACCAAGTGGCGTTTTCTTTCATTCTGGACAACATTGTCACCCAGAAAATGATGG
CAGTTCCAGATTCTTGGCCATTTCATCACCCAGTTAATAAGAAATTTGTTCCAGATTATTACAAAGTGAT
TGTCAATCCAATGGATTTAGAGACCATACGTAAGAACATCTCCAAGCACAAGTATCAGAGTCGGGAGAGC
TTTCTGGATGATGTAAACCTTATTCTGGCCAACAGTGTTAAGTATAATGGACCTGAGAGTCAGTATACTA
AGACTGCCCAGGAGATTGTGAACGTCTGTTACCAGACATTGACTGAGTATGATGAACATTTGACTCAACT
TGAGAAGGATATTTGTACTGCTAAAGAAGCAGCTTTGGAGGAAGCAGAATTAGAAAGCCTGGACCCAATG
ACCCCAGGGCCCTACACGCCTCAGCCTCCTGATTTGTATGATACCAACACATCCCTCAGTATGTCTCGAG
ATGCCTCTGTATTTCAAGATGAGAGCAATATGTCTGTCTTGGATATTCCCAGTGCCACTCCAGAAAAGCA
GGTAACACAGGAAGGTGAAGATGGAGATGGTGATCTTGCAGATGAAGAGGAAGGAACTGTACAACAGCCT
CAAGCCAGTGTCCTGTATGAGGATTTGCTTATGTCTGAAGGAGAAGATGATGAGGAAGATGCTGGGAGTG
ATGAAGAAGGAGACAATCCTTTCTCTGCTATCCAGCTGAGTGAAAGTGGAAGTGACTCTGATGTGGGATC
TGGTGGAATAAGACCCAAACAACCCCGCATGCTTCAGGAGAACACAAGGATGGACATGGAAAATGAAGAA
AGCATGATGTCCTATGAGGGAGACGGTGGGGAGGCTTCCCATGGTTTGGAGGATAGCAACATCAGTTATG
GGAGCTATGAGGAGCCTGATCCCAAGTCGAACACCCAAGACACAAGCTTCAGCAGCATCGGTGGGTATGA
GGTATCAGAGGAGGAAGAAGATGAGGAGGAGGAAGAGCAGCGCTCTGGGCCGAGCGTACTAAGCCAGGTC
CACCTGTCAGAGGACGAGGAGGACAGTGAGGATTTCCACTCCATTGCTGGGGACAGTGACTTGGACTCTG
ATGAATGAGGCTTCCTTTGGGCCTCCTTGGTCAGCCTTCCCTGTTCTCCAGCCTAGGTGGTTCACCTTTC
CCCAATTTGTTCATATTTGTACAGTATCTGATCCTGAAATCATGAAATTAACTAACACCTTAGCCTTTTT
AAAAGTAGTAAGTAAATGATAATAAATCACCTCTCCTAATCTTCCTGGGGCAATGTCACCCTTTGATTTA
AAACAAAGCAACCCCCTTTCCCCTACCACTACGGAAAAGAGCAAGCTCATTTTTCCGTGTCCTCCTTTAT
TTAACTCCATTTATTGCTTTTGGTATAATTTTTCCCTGGGGAAGGAGGGGAAATTATGAAAGAACTAGTA
ACTTTATGTCCTCTTGATGTATTAGGAAATTTCCGGCCAGGCGTGGTGGCTCACACCTGTAATCTCAGCA
CTCTGGGAGGCCGAGGCGGGCAGATCACCTGAGGTCAGAAGTTCGAGACCAGCTTGGCCAACATGGCGAA
ACCGCATCTCTACTAAAAATACAAAAATTAGCCAGGTGTGGTGGCGTATGCCTGTTAATCCTAGCTACTC
GGGAGGCTGAGGCAGGAGAATTACTTGAACCCGGGAGGCAGAGGTTGCAGTGAGTGGAGGTCACGCCACT
GCACTCCAGCCTGGGCGAAAGAGTGAGATTCAGTCTCAAAAAAAAAAAAAAAAAAAACTCGAGGGGGGGC
CCGCCTCTCGAGCCTCTAGAACTATAGTGAGTCGTATTACGTAGATCCAGACATGATAAGATACATTGAT
GAGTTTGGACAAACCACAACTAGAATGCAGTGAAAAAAATGCTTTATTTGTGAAATTTGTGATGCTATTG
CTTTATTTGTAACCATTATAAGCTGCAATAAACAAGTTAACAACAACAATTGCATTCATTTTATGTTTCA
GGTTCAGGGGGAGGTGTGGGAGGTTTTTTAATTCGCGGCCGCGGCGCCAATGCATTGGGCCCGGTACCCA
GCTTTTGTTCCCTTTAGTGAGGGTTAATTGCGCGCTTGGCGTAATCATGGTCATAGCTGTTTCCTGTGTG
AAATTGTTATCCGCTCACAATTCCACACAACATACGAGCCGGGAGCATAAAGTGTAAAGCCTGGGGTGCC
TAATGAGTGAGCTAACTCACATTAATTGCGTTGCGCTCACTGCCCGCTTTCCAGTCGGGAAACCTGTCGT
GCCAGCTGCATTAATGAATCGGCCAACGCGCGGGGAGAGGCGGTTTGCGTATTGGGCGCTCTTCCGCTTC
CTCGCTCACTGACTCGCTGCGCTCGGTCGTTCGGCTGCGGCGAGCGGTATCAGCTCACTCAAAGGCGGTA
ATACGGTTATCCACAGAATCAGGGGATAACGCAGGAAAGAACATGTGAGCAAAAGGCCAGCAAAAGGCCA
GGAACCGTAAAAAGGCCGCGTTGCTGGCGTTTTTCCATAGGCTCCGCCCCCCTGACGAGCATCACAAAAA
TCGACGCTCAAGTCAGAGGTGGCGAAACCCGACAGGACTATAAAGATACCAGGCGTTTCCCCCTGGAAGC
TCCCTCGTGCGCTCTCCTGTTCCGACCCTGCCGCTTACCGGATACCTGTCCGCCTTTCTCCCTTCGGGAA
GCGTGGCGCTTTCTCATAGCTCACGCTGTAGGTATCTCAGTTCGGTGTAGGTCGTTCGCTCCAAGCTGGG
CTGTGTGCACGAACCCCCCGTTCAGCCCGACCGCTGCGCCTTATCCGGTAACTATCGTCTTGAGTCCAAC
CCGGTAAGACACGACTTATCGCCACTGGCAGCAGCCACTGGTAACAGGATTAGCAGAGCGAGGTATGTAG
GCGGTGCTACAGAGTTCTTGAAGTGGTGGCCTAACTACGGCTACACTAGAAGAACAGTATTTGGTATCTG
CGCTCTGCTGAAGCCAGTTACCTTCGGAAAAAGAGTTGGTAGCTCTTGATCCGGCAAACAAACCACCGCT
GGTAGCGGTGGTTTTTTTGTTTGCAAGCAGCAGATTACGCGCAGAAAAAAAGGATCTCAAGAAGATCCTT
TGATCTTTTCTACGGGGTCTGACGCTCAGTGGAACGAAAACTCACGTTAAGGGATTTTGGTCATGAGATT
ATCAAAAAGGATCTTCACCTAGATCCTTTTAAATTAAAAATGAAGTTTTAAATCAATCTAAAGTATATAT
GAGTAAACTTGGTCTGACAGTTACCAATGCTTAATCAGTGAGGCACCTATCTCAGCGATCTGTCTATTTC
GTTCATCCATAGTTGCCTGACTCCCCGTCGTGTAGATAACTACGATACGGGAGGGCTTACCATCTGGCCC
CAGTGCTGCAATGATACCGCGAGACCCACGCTCACCGGCTCCAGATTTATCAGCAATAAACCAGCCAGCC
GGAAGGGCCGAGCGCAGAAGTGGTCCTGCAACTTTATCCGCCTCCATCCAGTCTATTAATTGTTGCCGGG
AAGCTAGAGTAAGTAGTTCGCCAGTTAATAGTTTGCGCAACGTTGTTGCCATTGCTACAGGCATCGTGGT
GTCACGCTCGTCGTTTGGTATGGCTTCATTCAGCTCCGGTTCCCAACGATCAAGGCGAGTTACATGATCC
CCCATGTTGTGCAAAAAAGCGGTTAGCTCCTTCGGTCCTCCGATCGTTGTCAGAAGTAAGTTGGCCGCAG
TGTTATCACTCATGGTTATGGCAGCACTGCATAATTCTCTTACTGTCATGCCATCCGTAAGATGCTTTTC
TGTGACTGGTGAGTACTCAACCAAGTCATTCTGAGAATAGTGTATGCGGCGACCGAGTTGCTCTTGCCCG
GCGTCAATACGGGATAATACCGCGCCACATAGCAGAACTTTAAAAGTGCTCATCATTGGAAAACGTTCTT
CGGGGCGAAAACTCTCAAGGATCTTACCGCTGTTGAGATCCAGTTCGATGTAACCCACTCGTGCACCCAA
CTGATCTTCAGCATCTTTTACTTTCACCAGCGTTTCTGGGTGAGCAAAAACAGGAAGGCAAAATGCCGCA
AAAAAGGGAATAAGGGCGACACGGAAATGTTGAATACTCATACTCTTCCTTTTTCAATATTATTGAAGCA
TTTATCAGGGTTATTGTCTCATGAGCGGATACATATTTGAATGTATTTAGAAAAATAAACAAATAGGGGT
TCCGCGCACATTTCCCCGAAAAGTGCCACCTAAATTGTAAGCGTTAATATTTTGTTAAAATTCGCGTTAA
ATTTTTGTTAAATCAGCTCATTTTTTAACCAATAGGCCGAAATCGGCAAAATCCCTTATAAATCAAAAGA
ATAGACCGAGATAGGGT
[37 nt withheld, positions 10098-10134]
AAAGAACGTGGACTCCAACGTCAAAGG
[49 nt withheld, positions 10162-10210]
T
[91 nt withheld, positions 10212-10302]
G
[124 nt withheld, positions 10304-10427]
CCCATTCGCCATTCAGGCTGCGCAACTGTTGGGAAGGGCGATCGGTGCGGGCCTCTTCGCTATTACGCCA
G
Features (pLannotate 1.2.2; 17 found; start..end, strand, type, name):
      7..984     +  promoter       CMV IE94 promoter: enhancer/promoter region of simian cytomegalovirus major immediate early transcription unit IE94
   1019..1037    +  promoter       SP6 promoter: promoter for bacteriophage SP6 RNA polymerase
   1117..6795    +  CDS            TAF1: TAF1_HUMAN - Also known as BA2R, CCG1, CCGS, TAF2A. Experimental evidence at protein level: Swiss-Prot protein existence level 1. Largest component and core scaffold of the TFIID basal transcription factor complex (PubMed:25412659, PubMed:27007846). Contains novel N- and C-terminal Ser/Thr kinase domains which can autophosphorylate or transphosphorylate other transcription factors. Phosphorylates TP53 on 'Thr-55' which leads to MDM2-mediated degradation of TP53. Phosphorylates GTF2A1 and GTF2F1 on Ser residues. Possesses DNA-binding activity (PubMed:25412659). Essential for progression of the
   7166..7276    +  CDS            C8orf17 (fragment): MOST1_HUMAN - Experimental evidence at protein level: Swiss-Prot protein existence level 1. May be involved in cell survival, proliferation and progression of cancer cells. From Homo sapiens (Human).
   7343..7447    -  CDS            C9orf85 (fragment): CI085_HUMAN - Experimental evidence at protein level: Swiss-Prot protein existence level 1. From Homo sapiens (Human).
   7512..7529    -  promoter       T7 promoter (fragment): promoter for bacteriophage T7 RNA polymerase
   7534..7668    -  polyA_signal   SV40 poly(A) signal: SV40 polyadenylation signal
   7781..7799    -  promoter       T3 promoter: promoter for bacteriophage T3 RNA polymerase
   7844..7860    -  protein_bind   lac operator: The lac repressor binds to the lac operator to inhibit transcription in E. coli. This inhibition can be relieved by adding lactose or isopropyl-β-D-thiogalactopyranoside (IPTG). lac repressor encoded by lacI
   7868..7898    -  promoter       lac promoter: promoter for the E. coli lac operon
   7913..7934    -  protein_bind   CAP binding site: CAP binding activates transcription in the presence of cAMP. E. coli catabolite activator protein
   7947..8039    -  CDS            lacI (fragment): lac repressor; lacI; The lac repressor binds to the lac operator to inhibit transcription in E. coli. This inhibition can be relieved by adding lactose or isopropyl-β-D-thiogalactopyranoside (IPTG).
   8222..8810    -  rep_origin     ori: high-copy-number ColE1/pMB1/pBR322/pUC origin of replication
   8981..9841    -  CDS            AmpR: β-lactamase; bla; confers resistance to ampicillin, carbenicillin, and related antibiotics
   9842..9946    -  promoter       AmpR promoter: bla
   9999..10427   -  rep_origin     f1 ori (sequence partly withheld): f1 bacteriophage origin of replication; arrow indicates direction of (+) strand synthesis
  10432..10498   -  CDS            lacZα (fragment): LacZα fragment of β-galactosidase; lacZ fragment
