[The description below was written by a language model from this plasmid's Addgene catalogue record and pLannotate feature annotations shown in this document.]
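Description:
CMV-HA-hTAF1 is a mammalian expression plasmid built on the pCS2+ backbone that carries the human TAF1 cDNA (also known as TAFII250 or CCG1), which encodes the largest subunit and core scaffold of the general transcription factor TFIID. The sequenced plasmid is about 10.5 kb, consistent with a roughly 4.1 kb backbone plus an insert of about 6 kb. It is maintained in E. coli through a high-copy ColE1/pUC-type origin and selected with ampicillin via the β-lactamase gene. An f1 origin is also present, along with leftover lac promoter/operator and lacZα fragments from the parental cloning vector.

Expression is driven by the simian cytomegalovirus IE94 enhancer/promoter characteristic of pCS2+, and an SV40 polyadenylation signal lies downstream of the insert. An SP6 promoter sits between the CMV promoter and the coding region, so capped sense RNA can in principle be made in vitro. T7 (partial) and T3 promoters lie downstream in the opposite orientation. The catalogue entry records an N-terminal HA epitope tag on TAF1, allowing detection or immunoprecipitation of the exogenous protein. The automated annotation does not list the tag as a separate feature, but there is unannotated sequence just upstream of the TAF1 open reading frame where it would lie. The insert was transferred as a BamHI/KpnI fragment from an earlier CMV-HA TAFII250 plasmid into BamHI/StuI-cut pCS2+. Two short hits to unrelated human proteins after the TAF1 stop codon fall within what is probably 3′ untranslated cDNA sequence and are likely to be spurious matches. The construct is suited to expressing tagged TAF1 in mammalian cells to study TFIID assembly, transcription and cell-cycle regulation.
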