Addgene plasmid #17997: CMV-HA-hTAF1
Depositing lab: Robert Tjian. Publication: Cloning and expression of human TAFII250: a TBP-associated factor implicated in cell-cycle regulation. Ruppert S, Wang EH, Tjian R. Nature. 1993 Mar 11. 362(6416):175-9. 10.1038/362175a0 PubMed 7680771.
Backbone
  Vector backbone: pCS2+
  Backbone size w/o insert (bp): 4097
  Vector type: Mammalian Expression
Growth in bacteria
  Bacterial resistance: Ampicillin, 100 μg/mL
  Growth temperature: 37°C
  Growth strain: DH5alpha
  Copy number: High Copy
Gene/Insert
  Gene/Insert name: hTAF1 (alt name: hTAFII250)
  Species: H. sapiens (human)
  Insert size (bp): 6000
  Entrez Gene: TAF1 (a.k.a. BA2R, CCG1, CCGS, DYT3, DYT3/TAF1, KAT4, MRXS33, N-TAF1, NSCL2, OF, P250, TAF(II)250, TAF2A, TAFII-250, TAFII250, XDP)
  Tag / fusion protein: HA (N terminal on insert)
  Cloning method: Restriction Enzyme; 5′ cloning site BamHI (not destroyed); 3′ cloning site StuI (destroyed during cloning)
  Sequencing primers: 5′ SP6
Terms and licenses: Academic/Nonprofit Terms; Industry Terms: Not Available to Industry
Depositor comments: See author's map for more information. A BamHI/KpnI fragment from pHAX250 (pCMVHAX hTAFII250) was cloned into BamHI/StuI cut pCS2+.
How to cite: CMV-HA-hTAF1 was a gift from Robert Tjian (Addgene plasmid # 17997 ; http://n2t.net/addgene:17997 ; RRID:Addgene_17997)
