>Addgene plasmid #17997 | CMV-HA-hTAF1 | addgene partial sequence | sequence record 23854 | SP6 5'-ATTTAGGTGACACTATAG-3'
NTNTNTTTTCGGACCATGGGCTCCCCTACGACGTGCCCGACTACGCCATCGAAGGCCGCCATATGGGACC
CGGCTGCGATTTGCTGCTGCGGACAGCAGCTACCATCACTGCTGCCGCCATCATGTCAGACACGGACAGC
GACGAAGATTCCGCTGGAGGCGGCCCATTTTCTTTAGCGGGTTTCCTTTTCGGCAACATCAATGGAGCCG
GGCAGCTGGAGGGGGAAAGCGTCTTGGATGATGAATGTAAGAAGCACTTGGCAGGCTTGGGGGCTTTGGG
GCTGGGCAGCCTGATCACTGAACTCACGGCAAATGAAGAATTGACCGGGACTGACGGTGCCTTGGTAAAT
GATGAAGGGTGGGTTAGGAGTACAGAAGATGCTGTGGACTATTCAGACATCAATGAGGTGGCAGAAGATG
AAAGCCGAAGATACCAGCAGACGATGGGGAGCTTGCAGCCCCTTTGCCACTCAGATTATGATGAAGATGA
CTATGATGCTGATTGTGAAGACATTGATTGCAAGTTGATGCCTCCTCCACCTCCACCCCCGGGACCAATG
AAGAAGGATAAGGACCAGGATTCTATTACTGGTGTGTCTGAAAATGGAGAAGGCATCATCTTGCCCTCCA
TCATTGCCCCTTCCTCTTTGGCCTCAGAGAAAGTGGACTTCAGTAGTTCCTCTGACTCAGAATCTGAGAT
GGGACCTCAGGAAGCAACACAGGCAGAATCTGAAGATGGAAAGCTGACCCTNCCTTTAGCTGGGATTATG
CAGCATGATGCCCCCAAGCTGTTGCCAGTGTCCCANAACTTTTTTCA
